>Addgene plasmid #49891 | EGFP-Rab6CQ72L | depositor full sequence | sequence record 74414 | EGFP-Rab6CQ72L sequence 5337 bps
TAGTTATTAATAGTAATCAATTACGGGGTCATTAGTTCATAGCCCATATATGGAGTTCCGCGTTACATAA
CTTACGGTAAATGGCCCGCCTGGCTGACCGCCCAACGACCCCCGCCCATTGACGTCAATAATGACGTATG
TTCCCATAGTAACGCCAATAGGGACTTTCCATTGACGTCAATGGGTGGAGTATTTACGGTAAACTGCCCA
CTTGGCAGTACATCAAGTGTATCATATGCCAAGTACGCCCCCTATTGACGTCAATGACGGTAAATGGCCC
GCCTGGCATTATGCCCAGTACATGACCTTATGGGACTTTCCTACTTGGCAGTACATCTACGTATTAGTCA
TCGCTATTACCATGGTGATGCGGTTTTGGCAGTACATCAATGGGCGTGGATAGCGGTTTGACTCACGGGG
ATTTCCAAGTCTCCACCCCATTGACGTCAATGGGAGTTTGTTTTGGCACCAAAATCAACGGGACTTTCCA
AAATGTCGTAACAACTCCGCCCCATTGACGCAAATGGGCGGTAGGCGTGTACGGTGGGAGGTCTATATAA
GCAGAGCTGGTTTAGTGAACCGTCAGATCCGCTAGCGCTACCGGTCGCCACCATGGTGAGCAAGGGCGAG
GAGCTGTTCACCGGGGTGGTGCCCATCCTGGTCGAGCTGGACGGCGACGTAAACGGCCACAAGTTCAGCG
TGTCCGGCGAGGGCGAGGGCGATGCCACCTACGGCAAGCTGACCCTGAAGTTCATCTGCACCACCGGCAA
GCTGCCCGTGCCCTGGCCCACCCTCGTGACCACCCTGACCTACGGCGTGCAGTGCTTCAGCCGCTACCCC
GACCACATGAAGCAGCACGACTTCTTCAAGTCCGCCATGCCCGAAGGCTACGTCCAGGAGCGCACCATCT
TCTTCAAGGACGACGGCAACTACAAGACCCGCGCCGAGGTGAAGTTCGAGGGCGACACCCTGGTGAACCG
CATCGAGCTGAAGGGCATCGACTTCAAGGAGGACGGCAACATCCTGGGGCACAAGCTGGAGTACAACTAC
AACAGCCACAACGTCTATATCATGGCCGACAAGCAGAAGAACGGCATCAAGGTGAACTTCAAGATCCGCC
ACAACATCGAGGACGGCAGCGTGCAGCTCGCCGACCACTACCAGCAGAACACCCCCATCGGCGACGGCCC
CGTGCTGCTGCCCGACAACCACTACCTGAGCACCCAGTCCGCCCTGAGCAAAGACCCCAACGAGAAGCGC
GATCACATGGTCCTGCTGGAGTTCGTGACCGCCGCCGGGATCACTCTCGGCATGGACGAGCTGTACAAGT
CCGGACTCAGATCCACCATGTCCACGGGCGGAGACTTCGGGAATCCGCTGAGGAAATTCAAGCTGGTGTT
CCTGGGGGAGCAAAGCGTTGGAAAGACATCTTTGATCACCAGATTCATGTATGACAGTTTTGACAACACC
TATCAGGCAACAATTGGCATTGACTTTTTATCAAAAACTATGTACTTGGAGGATCGAACAATCAGGCTTC
AGCTGTGGGATACTGCGGGTCTGGAACGTTTCCGTAGCCTCATTCCCAGTTACATCCGTGATTCTGCTGC
AGCTGTAGTAGTTTACGATATCACAAATGTTAACTCATTCCAGCAAACTACAAAGTGGATTGATGATGTC
AGAACAGAAAGAGGAAGTGATGTTATCATCATGCTAGTAGGAAATAAAACAGATCTTGCTGACAAGAGGC
AAGTGTCAATTGAGGAGGGAGAGAGGAAAGCCAAAGAGCTGAATGTTATGTTTATTGAAACTAGTGCAAA
AGCTGGATACAATGTAAAGCAGCTCTTTCGACGTGTAGCAGCAGCTTTGCCGGGAATGGAAAGCACACAG
GACAGAAGCAGAGAAGATATGATTGACATAAAACTGGAAAAGCCTCAGGAGCAACCAGTCAGTGAAGGAG
GCTGTTCCTGCTAACTCGACGGTACCGCGGGCCCGGGATCCACCGGATCTAGATAACTGATCATAATCAG
CCATACCACATTTGTAGAGGTTTTACTTGCTTTAAAAAACCTCCCACACCTCCCCCTGAACCTGAAACAT
AAAATGAATGCAATTGTTGTTGTTAACTTGTTTATTGCAGCTTATAATGGTTACAAATAAAGCAATAGCA
TCACAAATTTCACAAATAAAGCATTTTTTTCACTGCATTCTAGTTGTGGTTTGTCCAAACTCATCAATGT
ATCTTAACGCGTAAATTGTAAGCGTTAATATTTTGTTAAAATTCGCGTTAAATTTTTGTTAAATCAGCTC
ATTTTTTAACCAATAGGCCGAAATCGGCAAAATCCCTTATAAATCAAAAGAATAGACCGAGATAGGGT
[37 nt withheld, positions 2379-2415]
AAAGAACGTGGACTCCAACGTCAAAGG
[49 nt withheld, positions 2443-2491]
T
[91 nt withheld, positions 2493-2583]
G
[124 nt withheld, positions 2585-2708]
CAGGTGGCACTTTTCGGGGAAATGTGCGCGGAACCCCTATTTGTTTATTTTTCTAAATACATTCAAATAT
GTATCCGCTCATGAGACAATAACCCTGATAAATGCTTCAATAATATTGAAAAAGGAAGAGTCCTGAGGCG
GAAAGAACCAGCTGTGGAATGTGTGTCAGTTAGGGTGTGGAAAGTCCCCAGGCTCCCCAGCAGGCAGAAG
TATGCAAAGCATGCATCTCAATTAGTCAGCAACCAGGTGTGGAAAGTCCCCAGGCTCCCCAGCAGGCAGA
AGTATGCAAAGCATGCATCTCAATTAGTCAGCAACCATAGTCCCGCCCCTAACTCCGCCCATCCCGCCCC
TAACTCCGCCCAGTTCCGCCCATTCTCCGCCCCATGGCTGACTAATTTTTTTTATTTATGCAGAGGCCGA
GGCCGCCTCGGCCTCTGAGCTATTCCAGAAGTAGTGAGGAGGCTTTTTTGGAGGCCTAGGCTTTTGCAAA
GATCGATCAAGAGACAGGATGAGGATCGTTTCGCATGATTGAACAAGATGGATTGCACGCAGGTTCTCCG
GCCGCTTGGGTGGAGAGGCTATTCGGCTATGACTGGGCACAACAGACAATCGGCTGCTCTGATGCCGCCG
TGTTCCGGCTGTCAGCGCAGGGGCGCCCGGTTCTTTTTGTCAAGACCGACCTGTCCGGTGCCCTGAATGA
ACTGCAAGACGAGGCAGCGCGGCTATCGTGGCTGGCCACGACGGGCGTTCCTTGCGCAGCTGTGCTCGAC
GTTGTCACTGAAGCGGGAAGGGACTGGCTGCTATTGGGCGAAGTGCCGGGGCAGGATCTCCTGTCATCTC
ACCTTGCTCCTGCCGAGAAAGTATCCATCATGGCTGATGCAATGCGGCGGCTGCATACGCTTGATCCGGC
TACCTGCCCATTCGACCACCAAGCGAAACATCGCATCGAGCGAGCACGTACTCGGATGGAAGCCGGTCTT
GTCGATCAGGATGATCTGGACGAAGAGCATCAGGGGCTCGCGCCAGCCGAACTGTTCGCCAGGCTCAAGG
CGAGCATGCCCGACGGCGAGGATCTCGTCGTGACCCATGGCGATGCCTGCTTGCCGAATATCATGGTGGA
AAATGGCCGCTTTTCTGGATTCATCGACTGTGGCCGGCTGGGTGTGGCGGACCGCTATCAGGACATAGCG
TTGGCTACCCGTGATATTGCTGAAGAGCTTGGCGGCGAATGGGCTGACCGCTTCCTCGTGCTTTACGGTA
TCGCCGCTCCCGATTCGCAGCGCATCGCCTTCTATCGCCTTCTTGACGAGTTCTTCTGAGCGGGACTCTG
GGGTTCGAAATGACCGACCAAGCGACGCCCAACCTGCCATCACGAGATTTCGATTCCACCGCCGCCTTCT
ATGAAAGGTTGGGCTTCGGAATCGTTTTCCGGGACGCCGGCTGGATGATCCTCCAGCGCGGGGATCTCAT
GCTGGAGTTCTTCGCCCACCCTAGGGGGAGGCTAACTGAAACACGGAAGGAGACAATACCGGAAGGAACC
CGCGCTATGACGGCAATAAAAAGACAGAATAAAACGCACGGTGTTGGGTCGTTTGTTCATAAACGCGGGG
TTCGGTCCCAGGGCTGGCACTCTGTCGATACCCCACCGAGACCCCATTGGGGCCAATACGCCCGCGTTTC
TTCCTTTTCCCCACCCCACCCCCCAAGTTCGGGTGAAGGCCCAGGGCTCGCAGCCAACGTCGGGGCGGCA
GGCCCTGCCATAGCCTCAGGTTACTCATATATACTTTAGATTGATTTAAAACTTCATTTTTAATTTAAAA
GGATCTAGGTGAAGATCCTTTTTGATAATCTCATGACCAAAATCCCTTAACGTGAGTTTTCGTTCCACTG
AGCGTCAGACCCCGTAGAAAAGATCAAAGGATCTTCTTGAGATCCTTTTTTTCTGCGCGTAATCTGCTGC
TTGCAAACAAAAAAACCACCGCTACCAGCGGTGGTTTGTTTGCCGGATCAAGAGCTACCAACTCTTTTTC
CGAAGGTAACTGGCTTCAGCAGAGCGCAGATACCAAATACTGTCCTTCTAGTGTAGCCGTAGTTAGGCCA
CCACTTCAAGAACTCTGTAGCACCGCCTACATACCTCGCTCTGCTAATCCTGTTACCAGTGGCTGCTGCC
AGTGGCGATAAGTCGTGTCTTACCGGGTTGGACTCAAGACGATAGTTACCGGATAAGGCGCAGCGGTCGG
GCTGAACGGGGGGTTCGTGCACACAGCCCAGCTTGGAGCGAACGACCTACACCGAACTGAGATACCTACA
GCGTGAGCTATGAGAAAGCGCCACGCTTCCCGAAGGGAGAAAGGCGGACAGGTATCCGGTAAGCGGCAGG
GTCGGAACAGGAGAGCGCACGAGGGAGCTTCCAGGGGGAAACGCCTGGTATCTTTATAGTCCTGTCGGGT
TTCGCCACCTCTGACTTGAGCGTCGATTTTTGTGATGCTCGTCAGGGGGGCGGAGCCTATGGAAAAACGC
CAGCAACGCGGCCTTTTTACGGTTCCTGGCCTTTTGCTGGCCTTTTGCTCACATGTTCTTTCCTGCGTTA
TCCCCTGATTCTGTGGATAACCGTATTACCGCCATGCAT
Features (pLannotate 1.2.2; 15 found; start..end, strand, type, name):
     61..364     +  enhancer       CMV enhancer: human cytomegalovirus immediate early enhancer
    365..568     +  promoter       CMV promoter: human cytomegalovirus (CMV) immediate early promoter
    613..1329    +  CDS            EGFP: EGFP is a basic (constitutively fluorescent) green fluorescent protein published in 1996, derived from Aequorea victoria. It is reported to be a rapidly-maturing weak dimer with moderate acid sensitivity.
   1348..1971    +  CDS            RAB6A: RAB6A_HUMAN - Also known as RAB6. Experimental evidence at protein level: Swiss-Prot protein existence level 1. Protein transport. Regulator of membrane traffic from the Golgi apparatus towards the endoplasmic reticulum (ER). Has a low GTPase activity. Involved in COPI-independent retrograde transport from the Golgi to the ER (PubMed:25962623). From Homo sapiens (Human).
   1976..2001    +  misc_feature   MCS (fragment): multiple cloning site
   2018..2102    +  CDS            large T antigen (fragment): large T antigen from SV40 (simian virus 40)
   2125..2246    +  polyA_signal   SV40 poly(A) signal: SV40 polyadenylation signal
   2280..2708    -  rep_origin     f1 ori (sequence partly withheld): f1 bacteriophage origin of replication; arrow indicates direction of (+) strand synthesis
   2735..2839    +  promoter       AmpR promoter: bla
   2841..3198    +  promoter       SV40 promoter: SV40 enhancer and early promoter
   3233..4027    +  CDS            NeoR/KanR: aminoglycoside phosphotransferase from Tn5; aph(3')-II (or nptII); confers resistance to neomycin, kanamycin, and G418 (Geneticin®)
   4048..4200    +  CDS            ble (fragment): BLE_KLEPN - Experimental evidence at protein level: Swiss-Prot protein existence level 1. Binding protein with a strong affinity to the bleomycin family of antibiotics. Binds to CL990; an antimitotic-antibiotic compound. From Klebsiella pneumoniae.
   4259..4306    +  polyA_signal   HSV TK poly(A) signal: herpes simplex virus thymidine kinase polyadenylation signal (Cole and Stacy, 1985)
   4397..4413    -  polyA_signal   bGH poly(A) signal (fragment): bovine growth hormone polyadenylation signal
   4635..5223    +  rep_origin     ori: high-copy-number ColE1/pMB1/pBR322/pUC origin of replication
