[The description below was written by a language model from this plasmid's Addgene catalogue record and pLannotate feature annotations shown in this document.]
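Description:
EGFP-Rab6CQ72L is a mammalian expression plasmid of about 5.3 kb built on the Clontech EGFP-C1 backbone. It produces a human Rab6 GTPase carrying a glutamine 72 to leucine substitution, fused at its N terminus to EGFP. The naming in the record is mixed. The construct and its source cDNA are called Rab6C, but the insert field specifies Rab6A isoform a, the linked gene is RAB6A, and the sequence annotation also identifies the coding region as human RAB6A. The fusion is driven by the human cytomegalovirus immediate early enhancer and promoter. EGFP is followed directly by the roughly 600 bp Rab6 open reading frame, a remnant of the multiple cloning site and the SV40 polyadenylation signal. The insert was joined through compatible BamHI/BglII and XhoI/SalI ends, and both junction sites were destroyed in cloning.

The plasmid is propagated in E. coli from a high-copy ColE1/pUC-type origin, and an f1 origin is also present. A single Tn5 aminoglycoside phosphotransferase gene (NeoR/KanR) serves both hosts. A bacterial promoter expresses it for kanamycin selection, and the SV40 enhancer/early promoter with an HSV TK polyadenylation signal expresses it for G418 selection of stably transfected mammalian cells. The short large T antigen, ble and bGH poly(A) matches in the feature table are fragmentary backbone remnants rather than functional parts.

The record states only that the plasmid expresses EGFP-Rab6CQ72L in mammalian cells. In Rab GTPases generally, a glutamine to leucine change at this conserved position impairs GTP hydrolysis and is used as a GTP-locked, constitutively active form. The construct is therefore suited to live or fixed-cell fluorescence imaging of activated Rab6 localisation and to studies of Golgi-associated membrane trafficking.
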