Addgene plasmid #49891: EGFP-Rab6CQ72L
Purpose: expresses EGFP-Rab6CQ72L in mammalian cells
Depositing lab: Marci Scidmore.
Backbone
  Vector backbone: EGFP C1
  Backbone manufacturer: Clontech
  Backbone size w/o insert (bp): 4700
  Total vector size (bp): 5300
  Vector type: Mammalian Expression
  Selectable markers: Neomycin (select with G418)
Growth in bacteria
  Bacterial resistance: Kanamycin, 50 μg/mL
  Growth temperature: 37°C
  Growth strain: DH5alpha
  Copy number: High Copy
Gene/Insert
  Gene/Insert name: Rab6CQ72L (Rab6A isoform a)
  Species: H. sapiens (human)
  Insert size (bp): 600
  Mutation: Glutamine 72 to Leucine
  Entrez Gene: RAB6A (a.k.a. RAB6)
  Promoter: CMV
  Tag / fusion protein: EGFP (N terminal on insert)
  Cloning method: Restriction Enzyme; 5′ cloning site BamHI/BglII (destroyed during cloning); 3′ cloning site XhoI/SalI (destroyed during cloning)
  Sequencing primers: 5′ EGFP C (CATGGTCCTGCTGGAGTTCGTG)
Resource information
  A portion of this plasmid was derived from a plasmid made by: cDNA Rab6C derived from pCDNA3.1+Rab6C (purchased from MIssouri S&T cDNA Resource Center)
Terms and licenses: Academic/Nonprofit Terms; Industry Terms: Not Available to Industry
How to cite: EGFP-Rab6CQ72L was a gift from Marci Scidmore (Addgene plasmid # 49891)
