>Addgene plasmid #49891 | EGFP-Rab6CQ72L | addgene partial sequence | sequence record 77361 | EGFP-C 5'-CATGGTCCTGCTGGAGTTCGTG-3'
CTCTCGGCATGGACGAGCTGTACAAGTCCGGACTCAGATCCACCATGTCCACGGGCGGAGACTTCGGGAA
TCCGCTGAGGAAATTCAAGCTGGTGTTCCTGGGGGAGCAAAGCGTTGGAAAGACATCTTTGATCACCAGA
TTCATGTATGACAGTTTTGACAACACCTATCAGGCAACAATTGGCATTGACTTTTTATCAAAAACTATGT
ACTTGGAGGATCGAACAATCAGGCTTCAGCTGTGGGATACTGCGGGTCTGGAACGTTTCCGTAGCCTCAT
TCCCAGTTACATCCGTGATTCTGCTGCAGCTGTAGTAGTTTACGATATCACAAATGTTAACTCATTCCAG
CAAACTACAAAGTGGATTGATGATGTCAGAACAGAAAGAGGAAGTGATGTTATCATCATGCTAGTAGGAA
ATAAAACAGATCTTGCTGACAAGAGGCAAGTGTCAATTGAGGAGGGAGAGAGGAAAGCCAAAGAGCTGAA
TGTTATGTTTATTGAAACTAGTGCAAAAGCTGGATACAATGTAAAGCAGCTCTTTCGACGTGTAGCAGCA
GCTTTGCCGGGAATGGAAAGCACACAGGACAGAAGCAGAGAAGATATGATTGACATAAAACTGGAAAAGC
CTCAGGAGCAACCAGTCAGTGAAGGAGGCTGTTCCTGCTAACTCGACGGTACCGCGGGCCCGGGATCCAC
CGGATCTAGATAACTGATCATAATCAGCCATACCACATTTGTAGAGGTTTTACTTGCTTTAAAAAACCTC
CCACACCTCCCCCTGAACCTGAAACATAAAATGAATGCAATTGTTGTTGTTAACTTGTTTATTGCAGCTT
ATAATGGTTACAAATAAAGCAATAGCATCACAAATTTCACAAATAAAGCATTTTTTTCACTGCATTCTAG
TTGTGGTTTGTCCAAACTCATCAATGTATCTTAACGCGTAAATTGTAAGCGTTAATATTTTGTTAAAATT
CGCGTTAAATTTT
